>Addgene plasmid #83032 | pEGFP_sfCherry2(11)_Clathrin light chain | addgene full sequence | sequence record 160214 | Addgene assembled sequence
TAGTTATTAATAGTAATCAATTACGGGGTCATTAGTTCATAGCCCATATATGGAGTTCCGCGTTACATAA
CTTACGGTAAATGGCCCGCCTGGCTGACCGCCCAACGACCCCCGCCCATTGACGTCAATAATGACGTATG
TTCCCATAGTAACGCCAATAGGGACTTTCCATTGACGTCAATGGGTGGAGTATTTACGGTAAACTGCCCA
CTTGGCAGTACATCAAGTGTATCATATGCCAAGTACGCCCCCTATTGACGTCAATGACGGTAAATGGCCC
GCCTGGCATTATGCCCAGTACATGACCTTATGGGACTTTCCTACTTGGCAGTACATCTACGTATTAGTCA
TCGCTATTACCATGGTGATGCGGTTTTGGCAGTACATCAATGGGCGTGGATAGCGGTTTGACTCACGGGG
ATTTCCAAGTCTCCACCCCATTGACGTCAATGGGAGTTTGTTTTGGCACCAAAATCAACGGGACTTTCCA
AAATGTCGTAACAACTCCGCCCCATTGACGCAAATGGGCGGTAGGCGTGTACGGTGGGAGGTCTATATAA
GCAGAGCTGGTTTAGTGAACCGTCAGATCCGCTAGCGCTACCGGTCGCCAATGTACACCATCGTGGAGCA
GTACGAGAGAGCCGAGGCCAGACACAGCACCGTCCGGCTCAGATCTCGAGCTCAAGCTTCGAATTCTGCA
GTCGACATGGCTGATGACTTTGGCTTCTTCTCGTCGTCGGAGAGTGGTGCCCCGGAGGCGGCGGAGGAGG
ACCCGGCGGCCGCCTTCCTGGCCCAGCAGGAGAGCGAGATTGCAGGCATAGAGAACGACGAGGGCTTCGG
GGCACCTGCCGGCAGCCATGCGGCCCCCGCACAGCCGGGCCCCACGAGTGGGGCTGGTTCTGAGGACATG
GGGACCACAGTCAATGGAGATGTGTTTCAGGAGGCCAACGGTCCTGCTGATGGCTACGCAGCCATTGCCC
AGGCTGACAGGCTGACCCAGGAGCCTGAGAGCATCCGCAAGTGGCGAGAGGAGCAGAGGAAACGGCTGCA
AGAGCTGGATGCTGCATCTAAGGTCACGGAACAGGAATGGCGGGAGAAGGCCAAGAAGGACCTGGAGGAG
TGGAACCAGCGCCAGAGTGAACAAGTAGAGAAGAACAAGATCAACAACCGGGCATCCGAGGAGGCTTTCG
TGAAGGAATCCAAGGAGGAGACCCCAGGCACAGAGTGGGAGAAGGTGGCCCAGCTATGTGACTTCAACCC
CAAGAGCAGCAAGCAGTGCAAAGATGTGTCCCGCCTGCGCTCGGTGCTCATGTCCCTGAAGCAGACGCCA
CTGTCCCGCTAGGGATCCACCGGATCTAGATAACTGATCATAATCAGCCATACCACATTTGTAGAGGTTT
TACTTGCTTTAAAAAACCTCCCACACCTCCCCCTGAACCTGAAACATAAAATGAATGCAATTGTTGTTGT
TAACTTGTTTATTGCAGCTTATAATGGTTACAAATAAAGCAATAGCATCACAAATTTCACAAATAAAGCA
TTTTTTTCACTGCATTCTAGTTGTGGTTTGTCCAAACTCATCAATGTATCTTAAGGCGTAAATTGTAAGC
GTTAATATTTTGTTAAAATTCGCGTTAAATTTTTGTTAAATCAGCTCATTTTTTAACCAATAGGCCGAAA
TCGGCAAAATCCCTTATAAATCAAAAGAATAGACCGAGATAGGGT
[37 nt withheld, positions 1726-1762]
AAAGAACGTGGACTCCAACGTCAAAGG
[49 nt withheld, positions 1790-1838]
T
[91 nt withheld, positions 1840-1930]
G
[124 nt withheld, positions 1932-2055]
CAGGTGGCACTTTTCGGGGAAATGTGCGCGGAACCCCTATTTGTTTATTTTTCTAAATACATTCAAATAT
GTATCCGCTCATGAGACAATAACCCTGATAAATGCTTCAATAATATTGAAAAAGGAAGAGTCCTGAGGCG
GAAAGAACCAGCTGTGGAATGTGTGTCAGTTAGGGTGTGGAAAGTCCCCAGGCTCCCCAGCAGGCAGAAG
TATGCAAAGCATGCATCTCAATTAGTCAGCAACCAGGTGTGGAAAGTCCCCAGGCTCCCCAGCAGGCAGA
AGTATGCAAAGCATGCATCTCAATTAGTCAGCAACCATAGTCCCGCCCCTAACTCCGCCCATCCCGCCCC
TAACTCCGCCCAGTTCCGCCCATTCTCCGCCCCATGGCTGACTAATTTTTTTTATTTATGCAGAGGCCGA
GGCCGCCTCGGCCTCTGAGCTATTCCAGAAGTAGTGAGGAGGCTTTTTTGGAGGCCTAGGCTTTTGCAAA
GATCGATCAAGAGACAGGATGAGGATCGTTTCGCATGATTGAACAAGATGGATTGCACGCAGGTTCTCCG
GCCGCTTGGGTGGAGAGGCTATTCGGCTATGACTGGGCACAACAGACAATCGGCTGCTCTGATGCCGCCG
TGTTCCGGCTGTCAGCGCAGGGGCGCCCGGTTCTTTTTGTCAAGACCGACCTGTCCGGTGCCCTGAATGA
ACTGCAAGACGAGGCAGCGCGGCTATCGTGGCTGGCCACGACGGGCGTTCCTTGCGCAGCTGTGCTCGAC
GTTGTCACTGAAGCGGGAAGGGACTGGCTGCTATTGGGCGAAGTGCCGGGGCAGGATCTCCTGTCATCTC
ACCTTGCTCCTGCCGAGAAAGTATCCATCATGGCTGATGCAATGCGGCGGCTGCATACGCTTGATCCGGC
TACCTGCCCATTCGACCACCAAGCGAAACATCGCATCGAGCGAGCACGTACTCGGATGGAAGCCGGTCTT
GTCGATCAGGATGATCTGGACGAAGAGCATCAGGGGCTCGCGCCAGCCGAACTGTTCGCCAGGCTCAAGG
CGAGCATGCCCGACGGCGAGGATCTCGTCGTGACCCATGGCGATGCCTGCTTGCCGAATATCATGGTGGA
AAATGGCCGCTTTTCTGGATTCATCGACTGTGGCCGGCTGGGTGTGGCGGACCGCTATCAGGACATAGCG
TTGGCTACCCGTGATATTGCTGAAGAGCTTGGCGGCGAATGGGCTGACCGCTTCCTCGTGCTTTACGGTA
TCGCCGCTCCCGATTCGCAGCGCATCGCCTTCTATCGCCTTCTTGACGAGTTCTTCTGAGCGGGACTCTG
GGGTTCGAAATGACCGACCAAGCGACGCCCAACCTGCCATCACGAGATTTCGATTCCACCGCCGCCTTCT
ATGAAAGGTTGGGCTTCGGAATCGTTTTCCGGGACGCCGGCTGGATGATCCTCCAGCGCGGGGATCTCAT
GCTGGAGTTCTTCGCCCACCCTAGGGGGAGGCTAACTGAAACACGGAAGGAGACAATACCGGAAGGAACC
CGCGCTATGACGGCAATAAAAAGACAGAATAAAACGCACGGTGTTGGGTCGTTTGTTCATAAACGCGGGG
TTCGGTCCCAGGGCTGGCACTCTGTCGATACCCCACCGAGACCCCATTGGGGCCAATACGCCCGCGTTTC
TTCCTTTTCCCCACCCCACCCCCCAAGTTCGGGTGAAGGCCCAGGGCTCGCAGCCAACGTCGGGGCGGCA
GGCCCTGCCATAGCCTCAGGTTACTCATATATACTTTAGATTGATTTAAAACTTCATTTTTAATTTAAAA
GGATCTAGGTGAAGATCCTTTTTGATAATCTCATGACCAAAATCCCTTAACGTGAGTTTTCGTTCCACTG
AGCGTCAGACCCCGTAGAAAAGATCAAAGGATCTTCTTGAGATCCTTTTTTTCTGCGCGTAATCTGCTGC
TTGCAAACAAAAAAACCACCGCTACCAGCGGTGGTTTGTTTGCCGGATCAAGAGCTACCAACTCTTTTTC
CGAAGGTAACTGGCTTCAGCAGAGCGCAGATACCAAATACTGTCCTTCTAGTGTAGCCGTAGTTAGGCCA
CCACTTCAAGAACTCTGTAGCACCGCCTACATACCTCGCTCTGCTAATCCTGTTACCAGTGGCTGCTGCC
AGTGGCGATAAGTCGTGTCTTACCGGGTTGGACTCAAGACGATAGTTACCGGATAAGGCGCAGCGGTCGG
GCTGAACGGGGGGTTCGTGCACACAGCCCAGCTTGGAGCGAACGACCTACACCGAACTGAGATACCTACA
GCGTGAGCTATGAGAAAGCGCCACGCTTCCCGAAGGGAGAAAGGCGGACAGGTATCCGGTAAGCGGCAGG
GTCGGAACAGGAGAGCGCACGAGGGAGCTTCCAGGGGGAAACGCCTGGTATCTTTATAGTCCTGTCGGGT
TTCGCCACCTCTGACTTGAGCGTCGATTTTTGTGATGCTCGTCAGGGGGGCGGAGCCTATGGAAAAACGC
CAGCAACGCGGCCTTTTTACGGTTCCTGGCCTTTTGCTGGCCTTTTGCTCACATGTTCTTTCCTGCGTTA
TCCCCTGATTCTGTGGATAACCGTATTACCGCCATGCAT
Features (pLannotate 1.2.2; 15 found; start..end, strand, type, name):
     61..364     +  enhancer       CMV enhancer: human cytomegalovirus immediate early enhancer
    365..568     +  promoter       CMV promoter: human cytomegalovirus (CMV) immediate early promoter
    614..661     +  CDS            sfCherry2 (fragment): sfCherry2 is a basic (constitutively fluorescent) fluorescent protein published in 2017, derived from Discosoma sp.. It is reported to be a monomer.
    668..706     +  misc_feature   MCS (fragment): multiple cloning site
    707..1339    +  CDS            CLTB (fragment): CLCB_HUMAN - Experimental evidence at protein level: Swiss-Prot protein existence level 1. Clathrin is the major protein of the polyhedral coat of coated pits and vesicles. From Homo sapiens (Human).
   1365..1449    +  CDS            large T antigen (fragment): large T antigen from SV40 (simian virus 40)
   1472..1593    +  polyA_signal   SV40 poly(A) signal: SV40 polyadenylation signal
   1627..2055    -  rep_origin     f1 ori (sequence partly withheld): f1 bacteriophage origin of replication; arrow indicates direction of (+) strand synthesis
   2082..2186    +  promoter       AmpR promoter: bla
   2188..2545    +  promoter       SV40 promoter: SV40 enhancer and early promoter
   2580..3374    +  CDS            NeoR/KanR: aminoglycoside phosphotransferase from Tn5; aph(3')-II (or nptII); confers resistance to neomycin, kanamycin, and G418 (Geneticin®)
   3395..3547    +  CDS            ble (fragment): BLE_KLEPN - Experimental evidence at protein level: Swiss-Prot protein existence level 1. Binding protein with a strong affinity to the bleomycin family of antibiotics. Binds to CL990; an antimitotic-antibiotic compound. From Klebsiella pneumoniae.
   3606..3653    +  polyA_signal   HSV TK poly(A) signal: herpes simplex virus thymidine kinase polyadenylation signal (Cole and Stacy, 1985)
   3744..3760    -  polyA_signal   bGH poly(A) signal (fragment): bovine growth hormone polyadenylation signal
   3982..4570    +  rep_origin     ori: high-copy-number ColE1/pMB1/pBR322/pUC origin of replication
