[The description below was written by a language model from this plasmid's Addgene catalogue record and pLannotate feature annotations shown in this document.]
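Description:
pEGFP_sfCherry2(11)_Clathrin light chain is a mammalian expression plasmid built on a pEGFP-type backbone (derived from pEGFP-mEmerald-clathrin-15), in which the original fluorescent protein has been replaced by the short sfCherry2(11) tag. It is maintained at high copy in E. coli through a ColE1/pUC-type origin and selected with kanamycin. The NeoR/KanR aminoglycoside phosphotransferase gene is driven by tandem bacterial (bla) and SV40 early promoters and terminated by the HSV TK polyadenylation signal, so the same marker can also provide G418 selection in mammalian cells. An f1 origin is also present.

The expression cassette uses the CMV immediate-early enhancer and promoter to drive a fusion that begins with a 48-nt fragment of sfCherry2, corresponding to the eleventh beta strand of this Discosoma-derived red fluorescent protein. This is followed by a short linker derived from multiple cloning site sequence, then the human clathrin light chain coding region, with an SV40 poly(A) signal downstream. The small tag is not fluorescent alone. It complements a separately expressed sfCherry2(1-10) fragment to reconstitute the fluorophore, so red signal appears at clathrin-coated structures only when both parts are present. The construct comes from work on improved split fluorescent proteins for protein labeling, where it serves to test and visualize sfCherry2(11) tagging in mammalian cells.

Two discrepancies are worth noting. The catalogue links the insert to CLTA, whereas the automated annotation matches the coding region to CLTB. The assembled sequence is also 4,684 nt, shorter than the approximate 5,500 bp total listed in the catalogue.
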