Addgene plasmid #83032: pEGFP_sfCherry2(11)_Clathrin light chain
Purpose: Expresses sfCherry2(11) tagged clathrin light chain in mammalian cells
Depositing lab: Bo Huang. Depositing organization: University of California, San Francisco (UCSF). Publication: Improved split fluorescent proteins for endogenous protein labeling. Feng S, Sekine S, Pessino V, Li H, Leonetti MD, Huang B. Nat Commun. 2017 Aug 29;8(1):370. doi: 10.1038/s41467-017-00494-8. PubMed 28851864.
Backbone
  Vector backbone: pEGFP-mEmerald-clathrin-15
  Backbone manufacturer: Michael Davidson Fluorescent Protein Collection at the UCSF Nikon Imaging center
  Backbone size w/o insert (bp): 6000
  Total vector size (bp): 5500
  Vector type: Mammalian Expression
Growth in bacteria
  Bacterial resistance: Kanamycin, 50 μg/mL
  Growth temperature: 37°C
  Growth strain: DH5alpha
  Copy number: High Copy
Gene/Insert
  Gene/Insert name: sfCherry2(11)_Clathrin light chain
  Species: H. sapiens (human), Synthetic
  Insert size (bp): 732
  Entrez Gene: CLTA (a.k.a. LCA)
  Promoter: CMV
  Cloning method: Restriction Enzyme; 5′ cloning site AgeI (unknown if destroyed); 3′ cloning site BamHI (unknown if destroyed)
  Sequencing primers: 5′ CGCTAGCGCTACCGGTCGCCA; 3′ GTGGTATGGCTGATTATGATC
Terms and licenses: Academic/Nonprofit Terms; Industry Terms: Not Available to Industry
How to cite: pEGFP_sfCherry2(11)_Clathrin light chain was a gift from Bo Huang (Addgene plasmid # 83032 ; http://n2t.net/addgene:83032 ; RRID:Addgene_83032)
