>Addgene plasmid #83032 | pEGFP_sfCherry2(11)_Clathrin light chain | depositor partial sequence | sequence record 157868 | sfCherry+11_Clathrin light chain
ATGTACACCATCGTGGAGCAGTACGAGAGAGCCGAGGCCAGACACAGCACCGTCCGGCTCAGATCTCGAG
CTCAAGCTTCGAATTCTGCAGTCGACATGGCTGATGACTTTGGCTTCTTCTCGTCGTCGGAGAGTGGTGC
CCCGGAGGCGGCGGAGGAGGACCCGGCGGCCGCCTTCCTGGCCCAGCAGGAGAGCGAGATTGCAGGCATA
GAGAACGACGAGGGCTTCGGGGCACCTGCCGGCAGCCATGCGGCCCCCGCACAGCCGGGCCCCACGAGTG
GGGCTGGTTCTGAGGACATGGGGACCACAGTCAATGGAGATGTGTTTCAGGAGGCCAACGGTCCTGCTGA
TGGCTACGCAGCCATTGCCCAGGCTGACAGGCTGACCCAGGAGCCTGAGAGCATCCGCAAGTGGCGAGAG
GAGCAGAGGAAACGGCTGCAAGAGCTGGATGCTGCATCTAAGGTCACGGAACAGGAATGGCGGGAGAAGG
CCAAGAAGGACCTGGAGGAGTGGAACCAGCGCCAGAGTGAACAAGTAGAGAAGAACAAGATCAACAACCG
GGCATCCGAGGAGGCTTTCGTGAAGGAATCCAAGGAGGAGACCCCAGGCACAGAGTGGGAGAAGGTGGCC
CAGCTATGTGACTTCAACCCCAAGAGCAGCAAGCAGTGCAAAGATGTGTCCCGCCTGCGCTCGGTGCTCA
TGTCCCTGAAGCAGACGCCACTGTCCCGCTAG
