>Addgene plasmid #83032 | pEGFP_sfCherry2(11)_Clathrin light chain | addgene partial sequence | sequence record 160212 | CMV-F 5'-CGCAAATGGGCGGTAGGCGTG-3'
AGCAGAGCTGGTTTAGTGAACCGTCAGATCCGCTAGCGCTACCGGTCGCCAATGTACACCATCGTGGAGC
AGTACGAGAGAGCCGAGGCCAGACACAGCACCGTCCGGCTCAGATCTCGAGCTCAAGCTTCGAATTCTGC
AGTCGACATGGCTGATGACTTTGGCTTCTTCTCGTCGTCGGAGAGTGGTGCCCCGGAGGCGGCGGAGGAG
GACCCGGCGGCCGCCTTCCTGGCCCAGCAGGAGAGCGAGATTGCAGGCATAGAGAACGACGAGGGCTTCG
GGGCACCTGCCGGCAGCCATGCGGCCCCCGCACAGCCGGGCCCCACGAGTGGGGCTGGTTCTGAGGACAT
GGGGACCACAGTCAATGGAGATGTGTTTCAGGAGGCCAACGGTCCTGCTGATGGCTACGCAGCCATTGCC
CAGGCTGACAGGCTGACCCAGGAGCCTGAGAGCATCCGCAAGTGGCGAGAGGAGCAGAGGAAACGGCTGC
AAGAGCTGGATGCTGCATCTAAGGTCACGGAACAGGAATGGCGGGAGAAGGCCAAGAAGGACCTGGAGGA
GTGGAACCAGCGCCAGAGTGAACAAGTAGAGAAGAACAAGATCAACAACCGGGCATCCGAGGAGGCTTTC
GTGAAGGAATCCAAGGAGGAGACCCCAGGCACAGAGTGGGAGAAGGTGGCCCAGCTATGTGACTTCAACC
CCAAGAGCAGCAAGCAGTGCAAAGATGTGTCCCGCCTGCGCTCGGTGCTCATGTCCCTGAAGCAGACGCC
ACTGTCCCGCTAGGGATCCACCGGATCTAGATAACTGATCATAATCAGCCATACCACATTTGTAGAGGTT
