>Addgene plasmid #83032 | pEGFP_sfCherry2(11)_Clathrin light chain | addgene partial sequence | sequence record 160213 | SV40pA-R 5'-GAAATTTGTGATGCTATTGC-3'
ACAAGTTAACAACAACAATTGCATTCATTTTATGTTTCAGGTTCAGGGGGAGGTGTGGGAGGTTTTTTAA
AGCAAGTAAAACCTCTACAAATGTGGTATGGCTGATTATGATCAGTTATCTAGATCCGGTGGATCCCTAG
CGGGACAGTGGCGTCTGCTTCAGGGACATGAGCACCGAGCGCAGGCGGGACACATCTTTGCACTGCTTGC
TGCTCTTGGGGTTGAAGTCACATAGCTGGGCCACCTTCTCCCACTCTGTGCCTGGGGTCTCCTCCTTGGA
TTCCTTCACGAAAGCCTCCTCGGATGCCCGGTTGTTGATCTTGTTCTTCTCTACTTGTTCACTCTGGCGC
TGGTTCCACTCCTCCAGGTCCTTCTTGGCCTTCTCCCGCCATTCCTGTTCCGTGACCTTAGATGCAGCAT
CCAGCTCTTGCAGCCGTTTCCTCTGCTCCTCTCGCCACTTGCGGATGCTCTCAGGCTCCTGGGTCAGCCT
GTCAGCCTGGGCAATGGCTGCGTAGCCATCAGCAGGACCGTTGGCCTCCTGAAACACATCTCCATTGACT
GTGGTCCCCATGTCCTCAGAACCAGCCCCACTCGTGGGGCCCGGCTGTGCGGGGGCCGCATGGCTGCCGG
CAGGTGCCCCGAAGCCCTCGTCGTTCTCTATGCCTGCAATCTCGCTCTCCTGCTGGGCCAGGAAGGCGGC
CGCCGGGTCCTCCTCCGCCGCCTCCGGGGCACCACTCTCCGACGACGAGAAGAAGCCAAAGTCATCAGCC
ATGTCGACTGCAGAATTCGAAGCTTGAGCTCGAGAT
